>Addgene plasmid #134251 | pLV-Hyg-Snrnp40-CRISPR-resistant | addgene full sequence | sequence record 275351 | Addgene NGS Result
AAGCTTAATGTAGTCTTATGCAATACTCTTGTAGTCTTGCAACATGGTAACGATGAGTTAGCAACATGCC
TTACAAGGAGAGAAAAAGCACCGTGCATGCCGATTGGTGGAAGTAAGGTGGTACGATCGTGCCTTATTAG
GAAGGCAACAGACGGGTCTGACATGGATTGGACGAACCACTGAATTGCCGCATTGCAGAGATATTGTATT
TAAGTGCCTAGCTCGATACATAAACGGGTCTCTCTGGTTAGACCAGATCTGAGCCTGGGAGCTCTCTGGC
TAACTAGGGAACCCACTGCTTAAGCCTCAATAAAGCTTGCCTTGAGTGCTTCAAGTAGTGTGTGCCCGTC
TGTTGTGTGACTCTGGTAACTAGAGATCCCTCAGACCCTTTTAGTCAGTGTGGAAAATCTCTAGCAGTGG
CGCCCGAACAGGGACTTGAAAGCGAAAGGGAAACCAGAGGAGCTCTCTCGACGCAGGACTCGGCTTGCTG
AAGCGCGCACGGCAAGAGGCGAGGGGCGGCGACTGGTGAGTACGCCAAAAATTTTGACTAGCGGAGGCTA
GAAGGAGAGAGATGGGTGCGAGAGCGTCAGTATTAAGCGGGGGAGAATTAGATCGCGATGGGAAAAAATT
CGGTTAAGGCCAGGGGGAAAGAAAAAATATAAATTAAAACATATAGTATGGGCAAGCAGGGAGCTAGAAC
GATTCGCAGTTAATCCTGGCCTGTTAGAAACATCAGAAGGCTGTAGACAAATACTGGGACAGCTACAACC
ATCCCTTCAGACAGGATCAGAAGAACTTAGATCATTATATAATACAGTAGCAACCCTCTATTGTGTGCAT
CAAAGGATAGAGATAAAAGACACCAAGGAAGCTTTAGACAAGATAGAGGAAGAGCAAAACAAAAGTAAGA
CCACCGCACAGCAAGCGGCCGCTGATCTTCAGACCTGGAGGAGGAGATATGAGGGACAATTGGAGAAGTG
AATTATATAAATATAAAGTAGTAAAAATTGAACCATTAGGAGTAGCACCCACCAAGGCAAAGAGAAGAGT
GGTGCAGAGAGAAAAAAGAGCAGTGGGAATAGGAGCTTTGTTCCTTGGGTTCTTGGGAGCAGCAGGAAGC
ACTATGGGCGCAGCGTCAATGACGCTGACGGTACAGGCCAGACAATTATTGTCTGGTATAGTGCAGCAGC
AGAACAATTTGCTGAGGGCTATTGAGGCGCAACAGCATCTGTTGCAACTCACAGTCTGGGGCATCAAGCA
GCTCCAGGCAAGAATCCTGGCTGTGGAAAGATACCTAAAGGATCAACAGCTCCTGGGGATTTGGGGTTGC
TCTGGAAAACTCATTTGCACCACTGCTGTGCCTTGGAATGCTAGTTGGAGTAATAAATCTCTGGAACAGA
TTTGGAATCACACGACCTGGATGGAGTGGGACAGAGAAATTAACAATTACACAAGCTTAATACACTCCTT
AATTGAAGAATCGCAAAACCAGCAAGAAAAGAATGAACAAGAATTATTGGAATTAGATAAATGGGCAAGT
TTGTGGAATTGGTTTAACATAACAAATTGGCTGTGGTATATAAAATTATTCATAATGATAGTAGGAGGCT
TGGTAGGTTTAAGAATAGTTTTTGCTGTACTTTCTATAGTGAATAGAGTTAGGCAGGGATATTCACCATT
ATCGTTTCAGACCCACCTCCCAACCCCGAGGGGACCCGACAGGCCCGAAGGAATAGAAGAAGAAGGTGGA
GAGAGAGACAGAGACAGATCCATTCGATTAGTGAACGGATCTCGACGGTATCGGTTAACTTTTAAAAGAA
AAGGGGGGATTGGGGGGTACAGTGCAGGGGAAAGAATAGTAGACATAATAGCAACAGACATACAAACTAA
AGAATTACAAAAACAAATTACAAAATTCAAAATTTTATCGATGCCTCCCCGTCACCACCCCCCCCAACCC
GCCCCGACCGGAGCTGAGAGTAATTCATACAAAAGGACTCGCCCCTGCCTTGGGGAATCCCAGGGACCGT
CGTTAAACTCCCACTAACGTAGAACCCAGAGATCGCTGCGTTCCCGCCCCCTCACCCGCCCGCTCTCGTC
ATCACTGAGGTGGAGAAGAGCATGCGTGAGGCTCCGGTGCCCGTCAGTGGGCAGAGCGCACATCGCCCAC
AGTCCCCGAGAAGTTGGGGGGAGGGGTCGGCAATTGAACCGGTGCCTAGAGAAGGTGGCGCGGGGTAAAC
TGGGAAAGTGATGTCGTGTACTGGCTCCGCCTTTTTCCCGAGGGTGGGGGAGAACCGTATATAAGTGCAG
TAGTCGCCGTGAACGTTCTTTTTCGCAACGGGTTTGCCGCCAGAACACAGGTAAGTGCCGTGTGTGGTTC
CCGCGGGCCTGGCCTCTTTACGGGTTATGGCCCTTGCGTGCCTTGAATTACTTCCACGCCCCTGGCTGCA
GTACGTGATTCTTGATCCCGAGCTTCGGGTTGGAAGTGGGTGGGAGAGTTCGAGGCCTTGCGCTTAAGGA
GCCCCTTCGCCTCGTGCTTGAGTTGAGGCCTGGCTTGGGCGCTGGGGCCGCCGCGTGCGAATCTGGTGGC
ACCTTCGCGCCTGTCTCGCTGCTTTCGATAAGTCTCTAGCCATTTAAAATTTTTGATGATATCCTGCGAC
GCTTTTTTTTTGGCAAGATAGTCTTGTAAATGCGGGCCAAGATCTGCACACTGGTATTTCGGTTTTTGGG
GCCGCGGGCGGCGACGGGGCCCGTGCGTCCCAGCGCACATGTTCGGCGAGGCGGGGCCTGCGAGCGCGGC
CACCGAGAATCGGACGGGGGTAGTCTCAAGCTGGCCGGCCTGCTCTGGTGCCTGGCCTCGCGCCGCCGTG
TATCGCCCCGCCCTGGGCGGCAAGGCTGGCCCGGTCGGCACCAGTTGCGTGAGCGGAAAGATGGCCGCTT
CCCGGCCCTGCTGCAGGGAGCTCAAAATGGAGGACGCGGCGCTCGGGAGAGCGGGCGGGTGAGTCACCCA
CACAAAGGAAAAGGGCCTTTCCGTCCTCAGCCGTCGCTTCATGTGACTCCACGGAGTACCGGGCGCCGTC
CAGGCACCTCGATTAGTTCTCGAGCTTTTGGAGTACGTCGTCTTTAGGTTGGGGGGAGGGGTTTTATGCG
ATGGAGTTTCCCCACACTGAGTGGGTGGAGACTGAAGTTAGGCCAGCTTGGCACTTGATGTAATTCTCCT
TGGAATTTGCCCTTTTTGAGTTTGGATCTTGGTTCATTCTCAAGCCTCAGACAGTGGTTCAAAGTTTTTT
TCTTCCATTTCAGGTGTCGTGAAAACTACCCCTCTAGAATGATCGAGCAGCAGAAGCGTAAGGGCCCGGA
GCTACCCCTGGTTCCCGTCAAGCGGCCGCGACATGAGTTGCTGTTGGGAGCGGCAGGAGCCGGCCCCGGA
GCGGGGCCGCAGCAGGCGACTCCAGGGGCATTGCTGCAGGCGGGACCGCCCAGGTGTTCTTCCCTTCAAG
CTCCAATCATGCTGCTCTCGGGACATGAGGGGGAAGTGTACTGCTGCAAGTTTCACCCCAATGGATCCAC
CCTGGCTTCTGCAGGATTTGACCGGCTAATACTGTTGTGGAACGTCTATGGAGACTGTGACAATTACGCC
ACCTTAAAGGGACACAGTGGAGCAGTGATGGAGCTGCACTATAACACAGATGGCAGCATGCTCTTCTCAG
CGTCGACAGACAAAACTGTGGCGGTGTGGGATAGTGAAACTGGGGAGAGAGTGAAAAGGCTAAAGGGGCA
TACTTCCTTTGTGAACTCCTGTTACCCAGCCAGGCGGGGCCCCCAACTTGTCTGTACTGGCAGTGACGAT
GGTACAGTTAAGCTTTGGGACATCCGGAAGAAAGCAGCTGTCCAGACATTTCAGAACACGTACCAGGTGT
TGGCTGTGACCTTCAATGACACGAGCGATCAGATTATCTCTGGTGGAATAGATAATGACATCAAGGTCTG
GGACCTACGCCAAAACAAGTTAACCTACACCATGAGAGGCCATGCAGACTCTGTAACTGGCCTGAGCTTG
AGTTCTGAAGGCTCTTATCTCCTGTCCAATGCAATGGACAACACAGTTCGTGTCTGGGATGTCCGGCCAT
TTGCTCCCAAAGAGAGATGTGTGAAGATATTTCAAGGAAATGTCCACAACTTTGAAAAGAACCTCCTGAG
ATGTTCCTGGTCTCCAGATGGAAGCAAGATAGCAGCTGGCTCAGCAGACAGGTTTGTGTACGTGTGGGAC
ACCACAAGCCGAAGGGTCCTGTACAAGCTGCCTGGTCACGCTGGCTCCATCAATGAAGTGGCTTTCCACC
CCGACGAGCCCATCATCCTCTCAGCATCCAGTGACAAGAGGCTGTACATGGGTGAGATCCAGTGAGGATC
CACGCGTCTCCGGCCTAGGGATAACAGGGTAATCCGCTAGCCCCTCTCCCTCCCCCCCCCCTAACGTTAC
TGGCCGAAGCCGCTTGGAATAAGGCCGGTGTGCGTTTGTCTATATGTTATTTTCCACCATATTGCCGTCT
TTTGGCAATGTGAGGGCCCGGAAACCTGGCCCTGTCTTCTTGACGAGCATTCCTAGGGGTCTTTCCCCTC
TCGCCAAAGGAATGCAAGGTCTGTTGAATGTCGTGAAGGAAGCAGTTCCTCTGGAAGCTTCTTGAAGACA
AACAACGTCTGTAGCGACCCTTTGCAGGCAGCGGAACCCCCCACCTGGCGACAGGTGCCTCTGCGGCCAA
AAGCCACGTGTATAAGATACACCTGCAAAGGCGGCACAACCCCAGTGCCACGTTGTGAGTTGGATAGTTG
TGGAAAGAGTCAAATGGCTCTCCTCAAGCGTATTCAACAAGGGGCTGAAGGATGCCCAGAAGGTACCCCA
TTGTATGGGATCTGATCTGGGGCCTCGGTACACATGCTTTACATGTGTTTAGTCGAGGTTAAAAAAACGT
CTAGGCCCCCCGAACCACGGGGACGTGGTTTTCCTTTGAAAAACACGATGATAATATGGCCACACTAGAG
ATCCACCGGTCGCCACCATGAAAAAGCCTGAACTCACCGCGACGTCTGTCGAGAAGTTTCTGATCGAAAA
GTTCGACAGCGTCTCCGACCTGATGCAGCTCTCGGAGGGCGAAGAATCTCGTGCTTTCAGCTTCGATGTA
GGAGGGCGTGGATATGTCCTGCGGGTAAATAGCTGCGCCGATGGTTTCTACAAAGATCGTTATGTTTATC
GGCACTTTGCATCGGCCGCGCTCCCGATTCCGGAAGTGCTTGACATTGGGGAATTCAGCGAGAGCCTGAC
CTATTGCATCTCCCGCCGTGCACAGGGTGTCACGTTGCAAGACCTGCCTGAAACCGAACTGCCCGCTGTT
CTGCAGCCGGTCGCGGAGGCCATGGATGCGATCGCTGCGGCCGATCTTAGCCAGACGAGCGGGTTCGGCC
CATTCGGACCGCAAGGAATCGGTCAATACACTACATGGCGTGATTTCATATGCGCGATTGCTGATCCCCA
TGTGTATCACTGGCAAACTGTGATGGACGACACCGTCAGTGCGTCCGTCGCGCAGGCTCTCGATGAGCTG
ATGCTTTGGGCCGAGGACTGCCCCGAAGTCCGGCACCTCGTGCACGCGGATTTCGGCTCCAACAATGTCC
TGACGGACAATGGCCGCATAACAGCGGTCATTGACTGGAGCGAGGCGATGTTCGGGGATTCCCAATACGA
GGTCGCCAACATCTTCTTCTGGAGGCCGTGGTTGGCTTGTATGGAGCAGCAGACGCGCTACTTCGAGCGG
AGGCATCCGGAGCTTGCAGGATCGCCGCGGCTCCGGGCGTATATGCTCCGCATTGGTCTTGACCAACTCT
ATCAGAGCTTGGTTGACGGCAATTTCGATGATGCAGCTTGGGCGCAGGGTCGATGCGACGCAATCGTCCG
ATCCGGAGCCGGGACTGTCGGGCGTACACAAATCGCCCGCAGAAGCGCGGCCGTCTGGACCGATGGCTGT
GTAGAAGTACTCGCCGATAGTGGAAACCGACGCCCCAGCACTCGTCCGAGGGCAAAGGAATAGGCGGCCG
CGTCGACAATCAACCTCTGGATTACAAAATTTGTGAAAGATTGACTGGTATTCTTAACTATGTTGCTCCT
TTTACGCTATGTGGATACGCTGCTTTAATGCCTTTGTATCATGCTATTGCTTCCCGTATGGCTTTCATTT
TCTCCTCCTTGTATAAATCCTGGTTGCTGTCTCTTTATGAGGAGTTGTGGCCCGTTGTCAGGCAACGTGG
CGTGGTGTGCACTGTGTTTGCTGACGCAACCCCCACTGGTTGGGGCATTGCCACCACCTGTCAGCTCCTT
TCCGGGACTTTCGCTTTCCCCCTCCCTATTGCCACGGCGGAACTCATCGCCGCCTGCCTTGCCCGCTGCT
GGACAGGGGCTCGGCTGTTGGGCACTGACAATTCCGTGGTGTTGTCGGGGAAGCTGACGTCCTTTCCATG
GCTGCTCGCCTGTGTTGCCACCTGGATTCTGCGCGGGACGTCCTTCTGCTACGTCCCTTCGGCCCTCAAT
CCAGCGGACCTTCCTTCCCGCGGCCTGCTGCCGGCTCTGCGGCCTCTTCCGCGTCTTCGCCTTCGCCCTC
AGACGAGTCGGATCTCCCTTTGGGCCGCCTCCCCGCCTGGAATTCGAGCTCGGTACCTTTAAGACCAATG
ACTTACAAGGCAGCTGTAGATCTTAGCCACTTTTTAAAAGAAAAGGGGGGACTGGAAGGGCTAATTCACT
CCCAACGAAGACAAGATCTGCTTTTTGCTTGTACTGGGTCTCTCTGGTTAGACCAGATCTGAGCCTGGGA
GCTCTCTGGCTAACTAGGGAACCCACTGCTTAAGCCTCAATAAAGCTTGCCTTGAGTGCTTCAAGTAGTG
TGTGCCCGTCTGTTGTGTGACTCTGGTAACTAGAGATCCCTCAGACCCTTTTAGTCAGTGTGGAAAATCT
CTAGCAGTAGTAGTTCATGTCATCTTATTATTCAGTATTTATAACTTGCAAAGAAATGAATATCAGAGAG
TGAGAGGAACTTGTTTATTGCAGCTTATAATGGTTACAAATAAAGCAATAGCATCACAAATTTCACAAAT
AAAGCATTTTTTTCACTGCATTCTAGTTGTGGTTTGTCCAAACTCATCAATGTATCTTATCATGTCTGGC
TCTAGCTATCCCGCCCCTAACTCCGCCCATCCCGCCCCTAACTCCGCCCAGTTCCGCCCATTCTCCGCCC
CATGGCTGACTAATTTTTTTTATTTATGCAGAGGCCGAGGCCGCCTCGGCCTCTGAGCTATTCCAGAAGT
AGTGAGGAGGCTTTTTTGGAGGCCTAGGGACGTACCCAATTCGCCCTATAGTGAGTCGTATTACGCGCGC
TCACTGGCCGTCGTTTTACAACGTCGTGACTGGGAAAACCCTGGCGTTACCCAACTTAATCGCCTTGCAG
CACATCCCCCTTTCGCCAGCTGGCGTAATAGCGAAGAGGCCCGCACCGATCGCCCTTCCCAACAGTTGCG
CAGCCTGAATGGCGAATGGG
[124 nt withheld, positions 7581-7704]
C
[91 nt withheld, positions 7706-7796]
A
[49 nt withheld, positions 7798-7846]
CCTTTGACGTTGGAGTCCACGTTCTTT
[37 nt withheld, positions 7874-7910]
ACCCTATCTCGGTCTATTCTTTTGATTTATAAGGGATTTTGCCGATTTCGGCCTATTGGTTAAAAAATGA
GCTGATTTAACAAAAATTTAACGCGAATTTTAACAAAATATTAACGCTTACAATTTAGGTGGCACTTTTC
GGGGAAATGTGCGCGGAACCCCTATTTGTTTATTTTTCTAAATACATTCAAATATGTATCCGCTCATGAG
ACAATAACCCTGATAAATGCTTCAATAATATTGAAAAAGGAAGAGTATGAGTATTCAACATTTCCGTGTC
GCCCTTATTCCCTTTTTTGCGGCATTTTGCCTTCCTGTTTTTGCTCACCCAGAAACGCTGGTGAAAGTAA
AAGATGCTGAAGATCAGTTGGGTGCACGAGTGGGTTACATCGAACTGGATCTCAACAGCGGTAAGATCCT
TGAGAGTTTTCGCCCCGAAGAACGTTTTCCAATGATGAGCACTTTTAAAGTTCTGCTATGTGGCGCGGTA
TTATCCCGTATTGACGCCGGGCAAGAGCAACTCGGTCGCCGCATACACTATTCTCAGAATGACTTGGTTG
AGTACTCACCAGTCACAGAAAAGCATCTTACGGATGGCATGACAGTAAGAGAATTATGCAGTGCTGCCAT
AACCATGAGTGATAACACTGCGGCCAACTTACTTCTGACAACGATCGGAGGACCGAAGGAGCTAACCGCT
TTTTTGCACAACATGGGGGATCATGTAACTCGCCTTGATCGTTGGGAACCGGAGCTGAATGAAGCCATAC
CAAACGACGAGCGTGACACCACGATGCCTGTAGCAATGGCAACAACGTTGCGCAAACTATTAACTGGCGA
ACTACTTACTCTAGCTTCCCGGCAACAATTAATAGACTGGATGGAGGCGGATAAAGTTGCAGGACCACTT
CTGCGCTCGGCCCTTCCGGCTGGCTGGTTTATTGCTGATAAATCTGGAGCCGGTGAGCGTGGGTCTCGCG
GTATCATTGCAGCACTGGGGCCAGATGGTAAGCCCTCCCGTATCGTAGTTATCTACACGACGGGGAGTCA
GGCAACTATGGATGAACGAAATAGACAGATCGCTGAGATAGGTGCCTCACTGATTAAGCATTGGTAACTG
TCAGACCAAGTTTACTCATATATACTTTAGATTGATTTAAAACTTCATTTTTAATTTAAAAGGATCTAGG
TGAAGATCCTTTTTGATAATCTCATGACCAAAATCCCTTAACGTGAGTTTTCGTTCCACTGAGCGTCAGA
CCCCGTAGAAAAGATCAAAGGATCTTCTTGAGATCCTTTTTTTCTGCGCGTAATCTGCTGCTTGCAAACA
AAAAAACCACCGCTACCAGCGGTGGTTTGTTTGCCGGATCAAGAGCTACCAACTCTTTTTCCGAAGGTAA
CTGGCTTCAGCAGAGCGCAGATACCAAATACTGTTCTTCTAGTGTAGCCGTAGTTAGGCCACCACTTCAA
GAACTCTGTAGCACCGCCTACATACCTCGCTCTGCTAATCCTGTTACCAGTGGCTGCTGCCAGTGGCGAT
AAGTCGTGTCTTACCGGGTTGGACTCAAGACGATAGTTACCGGATAAGGCGCAGCGGTCGGGCTGAACGG
GGGGTTCGTGCACACAGCCCAGCTTGGAGCGAACGACCTACACCGAACTGAGATACCTACAGCGTGAGCT
ATGAGAAAGCGCCACGCTTCCCGAAGGGAGAAAGGCGGACAGGTATCCGGTAAGCGGCAGGGTCGGAACA
GGAGAGCGCACGAGGGAGCTTCCAGGGGGAAACGCCTGGTATCTTTATAGTCCTGTCGGGTTTCGCCACC
TCTGACTTGAGCGTCGATTTTTGTGATGCTCGTCAGGGGGGCGGAGCCTATGGAAAAACGCCAGCAACGC
GGCCTTTTTACGGTTCCTGGCCTTTTGCTGGCCTTTTGCTCACATGTTCTTTCCTGCGTTATCCCCTGAT
TCTGTGGATAACCGTATTACCGCCTTTGAGTGAGCTGATACCGCTCGCCGCAGCCGAACGACCGAGCGCA
GCGAGTCAGTGAGCGAGGAAGCGGAAGAGCGCCCAATACGCAAACCGCCTCTCCCCGCGCGTTGGCCGAT
TCATTAATGCAGCTGGCACGACAGGTTTCCCGACTGGAAAGCGGGCAGTGAGCGCAACGCAATTAATGTG
AGTTAGCTCACTCATTAGGCACCCCAGGCTTTACACTTTATGCTTCCGGCTCGTATGTTGTGTGGAATTG
TGAGCGGATAACAATTTCACACAGGAAACAGCTATGACCATGATTACGCCAAGCGCGCAATTAACCCTCA
CTAAAGGGAACAAAAGCTGGAGCTGC
Features (pLannotate 1.2.2; 30 found; start..end, strand, type, name):
      9..235     +  promoter       RSV promoter: Rous sarcoma virus enhancer/promoter
    236..416     +  LTR            5' LTR (truncated): truncated 5' long terminal repeat (LTR) from HIV-1
    463..588     +  misc_feature   HIV-1 Ψ: packaging signal of human immunodeficiency virus type 1
    572..935     +  CDS            HIV-1 gag (fragment): gag protein from human immunodeficiency virus 1; gag
   1081..1314    +  misc_feature   RRE: The Rev response element (RRE) of HIV-1 allows for Rev-dependent mRNA export from the nucleus to the cytoplasm.
   1691..1791    +  CDS            Rev (fragment): human immunodeficiency virus 1 (HIV-1) Rev protein; rev; enhances nuclear export of unspliced and incompletely spliced viral mRNAs
   1810..1926    +  misc_feature   cPPT/CTS: central polypurine tract and central termination sequence of HIV-1
   2149..2360    +  promoter       EF-1α core promoter: core promoter for human elongation factor EF-1α
   2361..2474    +  intron         EF-1α intron A (fragment): intron upstream of the start codon of human EF-1α
   3100..3303    +  intron         EF-1α intron A: truncated intron upstream of the start codon of human EF-1α
   3306..3323    +  exon           EF-1α exon (fragment): truncated exon 2 from human EF-1α, beginning with a GT-to-CC mutation that reduces splicing efficiency
   3329..4402    +  CDS            Snrnp40: SNR40_MOUSE - Also known as Wdr57. Experimental evidence at protein level: Swiss-Prot protein existence level 1. Required for pre-mRNA splicing as component of the activated spliceosome. Component of the U5 small nuclear ribonucleoprotein (snRNP) complex and the U4/U6-U5 tri-snRNP complex, building blocks of the spliceosome. From Mus musculus (Mouse).
   4451..5034    +  misc_feature   IRES2: internal ribosome entry site (IRES) of the encephalomyocarditis virus (EMCV)
   5058..6083    +  CDS            HygR: aminoglycoside phosphotransferase from E. coli; aph(4)-Ia; confers resistance to hygromycin
   6098..6686    +  misc_feature   WPRE: woodchuck hepatitis virus posttranscriptional regulatory element
   6703..6771    +  CDS            nef (fragment): NEF_HV1Z2 - Experimental evidence at protein level: Swiss-Prot protein existence level 1. Extracellular Nef protein targets CD4(+) T-lymphocytes for apoptosis by interacting with CXCR4 surface receptors. From Human immunodeficiency virus type 1 group M subtype D (isolate Z2/CDC-Z34) (HIV-1).
   6773..7006    +  LTR            3' LTR (ΔU3): self-inactivating 3' long terminal repeat (LTR) from HIV-1
   7078..7199    +  polyA_signal   SV40 poly(A) signal: SV40 polyadenylation signal
   7239..7374    +  rep_origin     SV40 ori: SV40 origin of replication
   7395..7413    -  promoter       T7 promoter: promoter for bacteriophage T7 RNA polymerase
   7421..7576    +  CDS            lacZα (fragment): LacZα fragment of β-galactosidase; lacZ fragment
   7581..8009    +  rep_origin     f1 ori (sequence partly withheld): f1 bacteriophage origin of replication; arrow indicates direction of (+) strand synthesis
   8062..8166    +  promoter       AmpR promoter: bla
   8167..9027    +  CDS            AmpR: β-lactamase; bla; confers resistance to ampicillin, carbenicillin, and related antibiotics
   9198..9786    +  rep_origin     ori: high-copy-number ColE1/pMB1/pBR322/pUC origin of replication
   9969..10061   +  CDS            lacI (fragment): lac repressor; lacI; The lac repressor binds to the lac operator to inhibit transcription in E. coli. This inhibition can be relieved by adding lactose or isopropyl-β-D-thiogalactopyranoside (IPTG).
  10074..10095   +  protein_bind   CAP binding site: CAP binding activates transcription in the presence of cAMP. E. coli catabolite activator protein
  10110..10140   +  promoter       lac promoter: promoter for the E. coli lac operon
  10148..10164   +  protein_bind   lac operator: The lac repressor binds to the lac operator to inhibit transcription in E. coli. This inhibition can be relieved by adding lactose or isopropyl-β-D-thiogalactopyranoside (IPTG). lac repressor encoded by lacI
  10209..10227   +  promoter       T3 promoter: promoter for bacteriophage T3 RNA polymerase
