[The description below was written by a language model from this plasmid's Addgene catalogue record and pLannotate feature annotations shown in this document.]
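Description:
pLV-Hyg-Snrnp40-CRISPR-resistant is a third-generation-style, self-inactivating HIV-1 lentiviral transfer plasmid built on the commercial pLV-EF1a-MCS-IRES-Hyg backbone, about 10.3 kb in total. It is propagated in E. coli through a high-copy ColE1/pUC-type origin with ampicillin selection (AmpR); an f1 origin, an SV40 origin and residual lac and T7/T3 promoter elements are carried over from the cloning backbone. The viral genome is transcribed in packaging cells from an RSV promoter fused to a truncated 5' LTR. It contains the Ψ packaging signal with a gag fragment, the Rev response element for Rev-dependent nuclear export, the cPPT/CTS that aids nuclear import, and a ΔU3 3' LTR, which leaves the integrated provirus without LTR promoter activity. An SV40 polyadenylation signal follows the 3' LTR.

The payload is a bicistronic cassette driven by the human EF-1α promoter with its intron A sequences. The first cistron is the mouse Snrnp40 coding sequence (also known as Wdr57 or Prp8bp), which encodes a component of the U5 snRNP and U4/U6-U5 tri-snRNP of the spliceosome. According to the record, a short stretch of the coding sequence was altered at several nucleotide positions at a guide RNA target site, which is intended to make the transgene refractory to Cas9 cleavage. The changes are presumably synonymous, although the record does not say so explicitly. An EMCV IRES then allows translation of the hygromycin resistance gene from the same transcript, so hygromycin-selected cells should also express Snrnp40. A WPRE downstream enhances transcript expression. No epitope tag or fluorescent reporter is annotated. The construct suits stable re-expression of Snrnp40 in mammalian cells whose endogenous gene is targeted by CRISPR, for example in rescue experiments.
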