Addgene plasmid #134251: pLV-Hyg-Snrnp40-CRISPR-resistant
Purpose: Lentivector encoding CRISPR-resistant Snrnp40
Depositing lab: Bruce Beutler. Depositing organization: University of Texas Southwestern Medical Center. Publication: Syndromic immune disorder caused by a viable hypomorphic allele of spliceosome component Snrnp40. Zhang D, Yue T, Choi JH, Nair-Gill E, Zhong X, Wang KW, Zhan X, Li X, Choi M, Tang M, Quan J, Hildebrand S, Moresco EMY, Beutler B. Nat Immunol. 2019 Oct;20(10):1322-1334. doi: 10.1038/s41590-019-0464-4. Epub 2019 Aug 19. PubMed 31427773.
Backbone
  Vector backbone: pLV-EF1a -MCS-IRES-Hyg
  Backbone manufacturer: BioSettia
  Backbone size w/o insert (bp): 9200
  Total vector size (bp): 10300
  Vector type: Mammalian Expression, Lentiviral
  Selectable markers: Hygromycin
Growth in bacteria
  Bacterial resistance: Ampicillin, 100 μg/mL
  Growth temperature: 37°C
  Growth strain: NEB Stable
  Copy number: High Copy
Gene/Insert
  Gene/Insert name: Snrp40 (alt names: Wdr57; Prp8bp)
  Species: M. musculus (mouse)
  Insert size (bp): 1077
  Mutation: mutated coding sequence “gataactatgcgacgttgaa” to “gaCaaTtaCgcCacCttAaa”
  GenBank ID: NM_025645
  Entrez Gene: Snrnp40 (a.k.a. 0610009C03Rik, Prp8bp, Wdr57)
  Promoter: EF1a
  Cloning method: Ligation Independent Cloning
  Sequencing primers: 5′ CAAGCCTCAGACAGTGGTTC; 3′ TTCGGCCAGTAACGTTAGGG
Terms and licenses: Academic/Nonprofit Terms; Industry Terms: Not Available to Industry
How to cite: pLV-Hyg-Snrnp40-CRISPR-resistant was a gift from Bruce Beutler (Addgene plasmid # 134251 ; http://n2t.net/addgene:134251 ; RRID:Addgene_134251)
